Addgene plasmid #203601: psicheck2-B4GALT3
Purpose: Reporter plasmid carrying B4GALT3 3'UTR
Depositing lab: Hiroyuki Mizuguchi. Depositing organization: The University of Osaka. Publication: miR-27b targets MAIP1 to mediate lipid accumulation in cultured human and mouse hepatic cells. Sakai E, Imaizumi T, Suzuki R, Taracena-Gandara M, Fujimoto T, Sakurai F, Mizuguchi H. Commun Biol. 2023 Jun 24;6(1):669. doi: 10.1038/s42003-023-05049-w. PubMed 37355744.
Backbone
  Vector backbone: psicheck2
  Backbone manufacturer: Promega
  Backbone size w/o insert (bp): 6273
  Total vector size (bp): 6780
  Modifications to backbone: The 3'UTR (nt 1800-2330) of B4GALT3 was inserted between XhoI and NotI in psicheck2.
  Vector type: Mammalian Expression, Luciferase
Growth in bacteria
  Bacterial resistance: Ampicillin, 100 μg/mL
  Growth temperature: 37°C
  Growth strain: DH5alpha
  Copy number: Unknown
Gene/Insert
  Gene/Insert name: beta-1,4-galactosyltransferase 3
  Species: H. sapiens (human)
  Insert size (bp): 451
  Mutation: nt 1800-2330 3'UTR
  GenBank ID: NM_001199873.1
  Entrez Gene: B4GALT3 (a.k.a. beta4Gal-T3)
  Promoter: SV40
  Cloning method: Restriction Enzyme; 5′ cloning site XhoI (not destroyed); 3′ cloning site NotI (not destroyed)
  Sequencing primers: 5′ gtggagcgcgtgctgaagaac; 3′ ccgcgaggtccgaagactc
Terms and licenses: Academic/Nonprofit Terms; Industry Terms: Not Available to Industry
How to cite: psicheck2-B4GALT3 was a gift from Hiroyuki Mizuguchi (Addgene plasmid # 203601 ; http://n2t.net/addgene:203601 ; RRID:Addgene_203601)
