[The description below was written by a language model from this plasmid's Addgene catalogue record and pLannotate feature annotations shown in this document.]
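Description:
psicheck2-B4GALT3 is a dual-luciferase reporter plasmid for mammalian cells, built on the Promega psiCHECK-2 backbone and totalling about 6.8 kb. It is propagated in E. coli through a high-copy ColE1/pUC-type origin and selected with ampicillin via the β-lactamase gene and its native promoter.

The test cassette is driven by the SV40 enhancer/early promoter, followed by a chimeric β-globin/immunoglobulin intron that promotes efficient mRNA processing, a T7 promoter, and a human codon-optimised Renilla luciferase (hRluc) coding sequence. Immediately downstream of the hRluc stop codon, between the retained XhoI and NotI sites, sits a segment of the human B4GALT3 (beta-1,4-galactosyltransferase 3) transcript, described as nucleotides 1800–2330 of the reference mRNA, ahead of a synthetic poly(A) signal. The fragment therefore becomes part of the Renilla mRNA's 3'UTR, so any microRNA or other post-transcriptional regulator acting on it changes Renilla output. The record is slightly inconsistent on size: the insert is listed as 451 bp, whereas the quoted coordinates span roughly 530 nt. The automated annotation also flags a short B4GALT3 coding-sequence match at the start of the insert, suggesting the fragment may include the end of the open reading frame. A second, independent cassette uses the HSV thymidine kinase promoter to express firefly luciferase (luc+) with an SV40 poly(A) signal, providing an internal normalisation control on the same plasmid.

The construct is used to test whether the B4GALT3 3'UTR is a target of post-transcriptional repression. The associated publication concerns miR-27b targets in hepatic cells, which suggests its use in validating candidate miR-27b targets.
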