Features (pLannotate 1.2.2; 13 found; start..end, strand, type, name):
     62..419     +  promoter       SV40 promoter: SV40 enhancer and early promoter
    489..621     +  intron         chimeric intron: chimera between introns from human β-globin and immunoglobulin heavy chain genes
    666..684     +  promoter       T7 promoter: promoter for bacteriophage T7 RNA polymerase
    694..1629    +  CDS            hRluc: Renilla luciferase human codon-optimized
   1651..1755    +  CDS            B4GALT3 (fragment): B4GT3_HUMAN - Experimental evidence at protein level: Swiss-Prot protein existence level 1. Responsible for the synthesis of complex-type N-linked oligosaccharides in many glycoproteins as well as the carbohydrate moieties of glycolipids. From Homo sapiens (Human).
   2193..2241    +  polyA_signal   poly(A) signal: synthetic polyadenylation signal
   2250..3001    +  promoter       HSV TK promoter: herpes simplex virus thymidine kinase promoter
   3037..4689    +  CDS            luciferase: firefly luciferase; luc+; enhanced luc+ version of the luciferase gene AAS38485.1 42718124.0
   4733..4854    -  polyA_signal   SV40 poly(A) signal: SV40 polyadenylation signal
   4877..4945    -  CDS            large T antigen (fragment): large T antigen from SV40 (simian virus 40)
   4987..5091    +  promoter       AmpR promoter: bla
   5092..5952    +  CDS            AmpR: β-lactamase; bla; confers resistance to ampicillin, carbenicillin, and related antibiotics
   6123..6711    +  rep_origin     ori: high-copy-number ColE1/pMB1/pBR322/pUC origin of replication
>Addgene plasmid #203601 | psicheck2-B4GALT3 | addgene full sequence | sequence record 409618 | Addgene NGS Result
AGATCTGCGCAGCACCATGGCCTGAAATAACCTCTGAAAGAGGAACTTGGTTAGGTACCTTCTGAGGCGG
AAAGAACCAGCTGTGGAATGTGTGTCAGTTAGGGTGTGGAAAGTCCCCAGGCTCCCCAGCAGGCAGAAGT
ATGCAAAGCATGCATCTCAATTAGTCAGCAACCAGGTGTGGAAAGTCCCCAGGCTCCCCAGCAGGCAGAA
GTATGCAAAGCATGCATCTCAATTAGTCAGCAACCATAGTCCCGCCCCTAACTCCGCCCATCCCGCCCCT
AACTCCGCCCAGTTCCGCCCATTCTCCGCCCCATGGCTGACTAATTTTTTTTATTTATGCAGAGGCCGAG
GCCGCCTCGGCCTCTGAGCTATTCCAGAAGTAGTGAGGAGGCTTTTTTGGAGGCCTAGGCTTTTGCAAAA
AGCTTGATTCTTCTGACACAACAGTCTCGAACTTAAGCTGCAGAAGTTGGTCGTGAGGCACTGGGCAGGT
AAGTATCAAGGTTACAAGACAGGTTTAAGGAGACCAATAGAAACTGGGCTTGTCGAGACAGAGAAGACTC
TTGCGTTTCTGATAGGCACCTATTGGTCTTACTGACATCCACTTTGCCTTTCTCTCCACAGGTGTCCACT
CCCAGTTCAATTACAGCTCTTAAGGCTAGAGTACTTAATACGACTCACTATAGGCTAGCCACCATGGCTT
CCAAGGTGTACGACCCCGAGCAACGCAAACGCATGATCACTGGGCCTCAGTGGTGGGCTCGCTGCAAGCA
AATGAACGTGCTGGACTCCTTCATCAACTACTATGATTCCGAGAAGCACGCCGAGAACGCCGTGATTTTT
CTGCATGGTAACGCTGCCTCCAGCTACCTGTGGAGGCACGTCGTGCCTCACATCGAGCCCGTGGCTAGAT
GCATCATCCCTGATCTGATCGGAATGGGTAAGTCCGGCAAGAGCGGGAATGGCTCATATCGCCTCCTGGA
TCACTACAAGTACCTCACCGCTTGGTTCGAGCTGCTGAACCTTCCAAAGAAAATCATCTTTGTGGGCCAC
GACTGGGGGGCTTGTCTGGCCTTTCACTACTCCTACGAGCACCAAGACAAGATCAAGGCCATCGTCCATG
CTGAGAGTGTCGTGGACGTGATCGAGTCCTGGGACGAGTGGCCTGACATCGAGGAGGATATCGCCCTGAT
CAAGAGCGAAGAGGGCGAGAAAATGGTGCTTGAGAATAACTTCTTCGTCGAGACCATGCTCCCAAGCAAG
ATCATGCGGAAACTGGAGCCTGAGGAGTTCGCTGCCTACCTGGAGCCATTCAAGGAGAAGGGCGAGGTTA
GACGGCCTACCCTCTCCTGGCCTCGCGAGATCCCTCTCGTTAAGGGAGGCAAGCCCGACGTCGTCCAGAT
TGTCCGCAACTACAACGCCTACCTTCGGGCCAGCGACGATCTGCCTAAGATGTTCATCGAGTCCGACCCT
GGGTTCTTTTCCAACGCTATTGTCGAGGGAGCTAAGAAGTTCCCTAACACCGAGTTCGTGAAGGTGAAGG
GCCTCCACTTCAGCCAGGAGGACGCTCCAGATGAAATGGGTAAGTACATCAAGAGCTTCGTGGAGCGCGT
GCTGAAGAACGAGCAGTAATTCTAGGCGATCGCTCGAGCACCTGGTTCCTCCCAAGCCTTCCGTCAAGAG
ATGCTGCAACGCCGGCCCCCAGCCAGGCCTGGGCCTCTATCTACTGCCAACCACACAGCCCTCCGAGGTT
CACACTGACTCCTCCTTCCTGTCTACCTTAATCATGAAACCGAATTCATGGGGTTGTATTCTCCCCACCC
TCAGCTCCTCACTGTTCTCAGAGGGATGTGAGGGAACTGAACTCTGGTGCCGTGCTAGGGGGTAGGGGCC
TCTCCCTCACTGCTGGACTGGAGCTGGGCTCCTGTAGACCTGAGGGGTCCCTCTCTCTAGGGTCTCCTGT
AGGGCTTATGACTGTGAATCCTTGATGTCATGATTTTATGTGACGATTCCTAGGAGTCCCTGCCCCTAGA
GTAGGAGCAGGGCTGGACCCCAAGCCCCTCCCTCTTCCATGGAGAGAAGAGTGATCTGGCTTCTCCTCGG
ACCTCTGTGAATATTTATTCTATTTATGGTTCCCGGGAAGTTGTTTGGTGAAGGAAGCCCCTCCCTGGGC
ATTTTCTGCGGCCGCTGGCCGCAATAAAATATCTTTATTTTCATTACATCTGTGTGTTGGTTTTTTGTGT
GAGGATCTAAATGAGTCTTCGGACCTCGCGGGGGCCGCTTAAGCGGTGGTTAGGGTTTGTCTGACGCGGG
GGGAGGGGGAAGGAACGAAACACTCTCATTCGGAGGCGGCTCGGGGTTTGGTCTTGGTGGCCACGGGCAC
GCAGAAGAGCGCCGCGATCCTCTTAAGCACCCCCCCGCCCTCCGTGGAGGCGGGGGTTTGGTCGGCGGGT
GGTAACTGGCGGGCCGCTGACTCGGGCGGGTCGCGCGCCCCAGAGTGTGACCTTTTCGGTCTGCTCGCAG
ACCCCCGGGCGGCGCCGCCGCGGCGGCGACGGGCTCGCTGGGTCCTAGGCTCCATGGGGACCGTATACGT
GGACAGGCTCTGGAGCATCCGCACGACTGCGGTGATATTACCGGAGACCTTCTGCGGGACGAGCCGGGTC
ACGCGGCTGACGCGGAGCGTCCGTTGGGCGACAAACACCAGGACGGGGCACAGGTACACTATCTTGTCAC
CCGGAGGCGCGAGGGACTGCAGGAGCTTCAGGGAGTGGCGCAGCTGCTTCATCCCCGTGGCCCGTTGCTC
GCGTTTGCTGGCGGTGTCCCCGGAAGAAATATATTTGCATGTCTTTAGTTCTATGATGACACAAACCCCG
CCCAGCGTCTTGTCATTGGCGAATTCGAACACGCAGATGCAGTCGGGGCGGCGCGGTCCCAGGTCCACTT
CGCATATTAAGGTGACGCGTGTGGCCTCGAACACCGAGCGACCCTGCAGCGACCCGCTTAAAAGCTTGGC
ATTCCGGTACTGTTGGTAAAGCCACCATGGCCGATGCTAAGAACATTAAGAAGGGCCCTGCTCCCTTCTA
CCCTCTGGAGGATGGCACCGCTGGCGAGCAGCTGCACAAGGCCATGAAGAGGTATGCCCTGGTGCCTGGC
ACCATTGCCTTCACCGATGCCCACATTGAGGTGGACATCACCTATGCCGAGTACTTCGAGATGTCTGTGC
GCCTGGCCGAGGCCATGAAGAGGTACGGCCTGAACACCAACCACCGCATCGTGGTGTGCTCTGAGAACTC
TCTGCAGTTCTTCATGCCAGTGCTGGGCGCCCTGTTCATCGGAGTGGCCGTGGCCCCTGCTAACGACATT
TACAACGAGCGCGAGCTGCTGAACAGCATGGGCATTTCTCAGCCTACCGTGGTGTTCGTGTCTAAGAAGG
GCCTGCAGAAGATCCTGAACGTGCAGAAGAAGCTGCCTATCATCCAGAAGATCATCATCATGGACTCTAA
GACCGACTACCAGGGCTTCCAGAGCATGTACACATTCGTGACATCTCATCTGCCTCCTGGCTTCAACGAG
TACGACTTCGTGCCAGAGTCTTTCGACAGGGACAAAACCATTGCCCTGATCATGAACAGCTCTGGGTCTA
CCGGCCTGCCTAAGGGCGTGGCCCTGCCTCATCGCACCGCCTGTGTGCGCTTCTCTCACGCCCGCGACCC
TATTTTCGGCAACCAGATCATCCCCGACACCGCTATTCTGAGCGTGGTGCCATTCCACCACGGCTTCGGC
ATGTTCACCACCCTGGGCTACCTGATTTGCGGCTTTCGGGTGGTGCTGATGTACCGCTTCGAGGAGGAGC
TGTTCCTGCGCAGCCTGCAAGACTACAAAATTCAGTCTGCCCTGCTGGTGCCAACCCTGTTCAGCTTCTT
CGCTAAGAGCACCCTGATCGACAAGTACGACCTGTCTAACCTGCACGAGATTGCCTCTGGCGGCGCCCCA
CTGTCTAAGGAGGTGGGCGAAGCCGTGGCCAAGCGCTTTCATCTGCCAGGCATCCGCCAGGGCTACGGCC
TGACCGAGACAACCAGCGCCATTCTGATTACCCCAGAGGGCGACGACAAGCCTGGCGCCGTGGGCAAGGT
GGTGCCATTCTTCGAGGCCAAGGTGGTGGACCTGGACACCGGCAAGACCCTGGGAGTGAACCAGCGCGGC
GAGCTGTGTGTGCGCGGCCCTATGATTATGTCCGGCTACGTGAATAACCCTGAGGCCACAAACGCCCTGA
TCGACAAGGACGGCTGGCTGCACTCTGGCGACATTGCCTACTGGGACGAGGACGAGCACTTCTTCATCGT
GGACCGCCTGAAGTCTCTGATCAAGTACAAGGGCTACCAGGTGGCCCCAGCCGAGCTGGAGTCTATCCTG
CTGCAGCACCCTAACATTTTCGACGCCGGAGTGGCCGGCCTGCCCGACGACGATGCCGGCGAGCTGCCTG
CCGCCGTCGTCGTGCTGGAACACGGCAAGACCATGACCGAGAAGGAGATCGTGGACTATGTGGCCAGCCA
GGTGACAACCGCCAAGAAGCTGCGCGGCGGAGTGGTGTTCGTGGACGAGGTGCCCAAGGGCCTGACCGGC
AAGCTGGACGCCCGCAAGATCCGCGAGATCCTGATCAAGGCTAAGAAAGGCGGCAAGATCGCCGTGTAAT
AATTCTAGAGTCGGGGCGGCCGGCCGCTTCGAGCAGACATGATAAGATACATTGATGAGTTTGGACAAAC
CACAACTAGAATGCAGTGAAAAAAATGCTTTATTTGTGAAATTTGTGATGCTATTGCTTTATTTGTAACC
ATTATAAGCTGCAATAAACAAGTTAACAACAACAATTGCATTCATTTTATGTTTCAGGTTCAGGGGGAGG
TGTGGGAGGTTTTTTAAAGCAAGTAAAACCTCTACAAATGTGGTAAAATCGATAAGGATCCAGGTGGCAC
TTTTCGGGGAAATGTGCGCGGAACCCCTATTTGTTTATTTTTCTAAATACATTCAAATATGTATCCGCTC
ATGAGACAATAACCCTGATAAATGCTTCAATAATATTGAAAAAGGAAGAGTATGAGTATTCAACATTTCC
GTGTCGCCCTTATTCCCTTTTTTGCGGCATTTTGCCTTCCTGTTTTTGCTCACCCAGAAACGCTGGTGAA
AGTAAAAGATGCTGAAGATCAGTTGGGTGCACGAGTGGGTTACATCGAACTGGATCTCAACAGCGGTAAG
ATCCTTGAGAGTTTTCGCCCCGAAGAACGTTTTCCAATGATGAGCACTTTTAAAGTTCTGCTATGTGGCG
CGGTATTATCCCGTATTGACGCCGGGCAAGAGCAACTCGGTCGCCGCATACACTATTCTCAGAATGACTT
GGTTGAGTACTCACCAGTCACAGAAAAGCATCTTACGGATGGCATGACAGTAAGAGAATTATGCAGTGCT
GCCATAACCATGAGTGATAACACTGCGGCCAACTTACTTCTGACAACGATCGGAGGACCGAAGGAGCTAA
CCGCTTTTTTGCACAACATGGGGGATCATGTAACTCGCCTTGATCGTTGGGAACCGGAGCTGAATGAAGC
CATACCAAACGACGAGCGTGACACCACGATGCCTGTAGCAATGGCAACAACGTTGCGCAAACTATTAACT
GGCGAACTACTTACTCTAGCTTCCCGGCAACAATTAATAGACTGGATGGAGGCGGATAAAGTTGCAGGAC
CACTTCTGCGCTCGGCCCTTCCGGCTGGCTGGTTTATTGCTGATAAATCTGGAGCCGGTGAGCGTGGGTC
TCGCGGTATCATTGCAGCACTGGGGCCAGATGGTAAGCCCTCCCGTATCGTAGTTATCTACACGACGGGG
AGTCAGGCAACTATGGATGAACGAAATAGACAGATCGCTGAGATAGGTGCCTCACTGATTAAGCATTGGT
AACTGTCAGACCAAGTTTACTCATATATACTTTAGATTGATTTAAAACTTCATTTTTAATTTAAAAGGAT
CTAGGTGAAGATCCTTTTTGATAATCTCATGACCAAAATCCCTTAACGTGAGTTTTCGTTCCACTGAGCG
TCAGACCCCGTAGAAAAGATCAAAGGATCTTCTTGAGATCCTTTTTTTCTGCGCGTAATCTGCTGCTTGC
AAACAAAAAAACCACCGCTACCAGCGGTGGTTTGTTTGCCGGATCAAGAGCTACCAACTCTTTTTCCGAA
GGTAACTGGCTTCAGCAGAGCGCAGATACCAAATACTGTTCTTCTAGTGTAGCCGTAGTTAGGCCACCAC
TTCAAGAACTCTGTAGCACCGCCTACATACCTCGCTCTGCTAATCCTGTTACCAGTGGCTGCTGCCAGTG
GCGATAAGTCGTGTCTTACCGGGTTGGACTCAAGACGATAGTTACCGGATAAGGCGCAGCGGTCGGGCTG
AACGGGGGGTTCGTGCACACAGCCCAGCTTGGAGCGAACGACCTACACCGAACTGAGATACCTACAGCGT
GAGCTATGAGAAAGCGCCACGCTTCCCGAAGGGAGAAAGGCGGACAGGTATCCGGTAAGCGGCAGGGTCG
GAACAGGAGAGCGCACGAGGGAGCTTCCAGGGGGAAACGCCTGGTATCTTTATAGTCCTGTCGGGTTTCG
CCACCTCTGACTTGAGCGTCGATTTTTGTGATGCTCGTCAGGGGGGCGGAGCCTATGGAAAAACGCCAGC
AACGCGGCCTTTTTACGGTTCCTGGCCTTTTGCTGGCCTTTTGCTCACATGGCTCGAC
